>Addgene plasmid #114333 | pStA0::RBSc13 | addgene full sequence | sequence record 229080 | Addgene NGS Result
GATACATATTTGAATGTATTTAGAAAAATAAACAAATAGGGGTTCCGCGCACATTTCCCCGAAAAGTGCC
ACCTGACGTCTAAGAAACCATTATTATCATGACATTAACCTATAAAAATAGGCGTATCACGAGGCCCTTT
CGGGCATCAAATAAAACGAAAGGCTCAGTCGAAAGACTGGGCCTTTCGTTTTATCTGTTGTTTGTCGGTG
AACGCTCTCCTGAGTAGGACAAATCCGCCGCCCTAGAGGTCTTACGCTCTTCACATCTCGCATACCTCCT
TTTTCTAAAAAACGTAGTGGCGAAGAGCCACACTGGATTCTCACCAATAAAAAACGCCCGGCGGCAACCG
AGCGTTCTGAACAAATCCAGATGGAGTTCTGAGGTCATTACTGGATCTATCAACAGGAGTCCAAGGCGCT
CGGTCGTTCGGCTGCGGCGAGCGGTATCAGCTCACTCAAAGGCGGTAATACGGTTATCCACAGAATCAGG
GGATAACGCAGGAAAGAACATGTGAGCAAAAGGCCAGCAAAAGGCCAGGAACCGTAAAAAGGCCGCGTTG
CTGGCGTTTTTCCATAGGCTCCGCCCCCCTGACGAGCATCACAAAAATCGACGCTCAAGTCAGAGGTGGC
GAAACCCGACAGGACTATAAAGATACCAGGCGTTTCCCCCTGGAAGCTCCCTCGTGCGCTCTCCTGTTCC
GACCCTGCCGCTTACCGGATACCTGTCCGCCTTTCTCCCTTCGGGAAGCGTGGCGCTTTCTCATAGCTCA
CGCTGTAGGTATCTCAGTTCGGTGTAGGTCGTTCGCTCCAAGCTGGGCTGTGTGCACGAACCCCCCGTTC
AGCCCGACCGCTGCGCCTTATCCGGTAACTATCGTCTTGAGTCCAACCCGGTAAGACACGACTTATCGCC
ACTGGCAGCAGCCACTGGTAACAGGATTAGCAGAGCGAGGTATGTAGGCGGTGCTACAGAGTTCTTGAAG
TGGTGGCCTAACTACGGCTACACTAGAAGAACAGTATTTGGTATCTGCGCTCTGCTGAAGCCAGTTACCT
TCGGAAAAAGAGTTGGTAGCTCTTGATCCGGCAAACAAACCACCGCTGGTAGCGGTGGTTTTTTTGTTTG
CAAGCAGCAGATTACGCGCAGAAAAAAAGGATCTCAAGAAGATCCTTTGATCTTTTCTACGGGGTCTGAC
GCTCAGTGGAACGAAAACTCACGTTAAGGGATTTTGGTCATGAGATTATCAAAAAGGATCTTCACCTAGA
TCCTTTTAAATTAAAAATGAAGTTTTAAATCAATCTAAAGTATATATGAGTAAACTTGGTCTGACAGTTA
CCAATGCTTAATCAGTGAGGCACCTATCTCAGCGATCTGTCTATTTCGTTCATCCATAGTTGCCTGACTC
CCCGTCGTGTAGATAACTACGATACGGGAGGGCTTACCATCTGGCCCCAGTGCTGCAATGATACCGCGGG
ACCCACGCTCACCGGCTCCAGATTTATCAGCAATAAACCAGCCAGCCGGAAGGGCCGAGCGCAGAAGTGG
TCCTGCAACTTTATCCGCCTCCATCCAGTCTATTAATTGTTGCCGGGAAGCTAGAGTAAGTAGTTCGCCA
GTTAATAGTTTGCGCAACGTTGTTGCCATTGCTACAGGCATCGTGGTGTCACGCTCGTCGTTTGGTATGG
CTTCATTCAGCTCCGGTTCCCAACGATCAAGGCGAGTTACATGATCCCCCATGTTGTGCAAAAAAGCGGT
TAGCTCCTTCGGTCCTCCGATCGTTGTCAGAAGTAAGTTGGCCGCAGTGTTATCACTCATGGTTATGGCA
GCACTGCATAATTCTCTTACTGTCATGCCATCCGTAAGATGCTTTTCTGTGACTGGTGAGTACTCAACCA
AGTCATTCTGAGAATAGTGTATGCGGCGACCGAGTTGCTCTTGCCCGGCGTCAATACGGGATAATACCGC
GCCACATAGCAGAACTTTAAAAGTGCTCATCATTGGAAAACGTTCTTCGGGGCGAAAACTCTCAAGGATC
TTACCGCTGTTGAGATCCAGTTCGATGTAACCCACTCGTGCACCCAACTGATCTTCAGCATCTTTTACTT
TCACCAGCGTTTCTGGGTGAGCAAAAACAGGAAGGCAAAATGCCGCAAAAAAGGGAATAAGGGCGACACG
GAAATGTTGAATACTCATACTCTTCCTTTTTCAATATTATTGAAGCATTTATCAGGGTTATTGTCTCATG
AGCG
Features (pLannotate 1.2.2; 5 found; start..end, strand, type, name):
    148..234     +  terminator     rrnB T1 terminator: Escherichia coli rrnB; transcription terminator T1 from the E. coli rrnB gene
    317..411     -  terminator     lambda t0 terminator: transcription terminator from phage lambda
    569..1157    -  rep_origin     ori: high-copy-number ColE1/pMB1/pBR322/pUC origin of replication
   1328..2188    -  CDS            AmpR: β-lactamase; bla; confers resistance to ampicillin, carbenicillin, and related antibiotics
   2189..49      -  promoter       AmpR promoter (across the origin): bla
