[The description below was written by a language model from this plasmid's Addgene catalogue record and pLannotate feature annotations shown in this document.]
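Description:
pStA0::RBSc13 is a small, high-copy bacterial storage plasmid from the Start-Stop Assembly toolkit, a functionally scarless hierarchical DNA assembly system designed for metabolic engineering. It consists of the pStA0 part-storage vector (backbone recorded as pGT400, about 2.2 kb) carrying a single 34 bp synthetic ribosome binding site part, RBSc13, for a total of roughly 2.24 kb. The plasmid is classed as a synthetic biology vector and is maintained in E. coli. Replication relies on a ColE1/pUC-type high-copy origin, and selection on ampicillin resistance from the β-lactamase gene (AmpR) driven by its native bla promoter.

The annotated feature table identifies only backbone elements. Besides the origin and AmpR cassette, it lists two transcription terminators, rrnB T1 and phage lambda t0, in opposing orientations with a short gap between them. This arrangement is consistent with terminators insulating a cloning site from read-through transcription, and the RBS part presumably lies between them. However, the RBS itself is too short and too specific to be annotated, so its exact position is not shown in the record. No promoter, coding sequence or reporter is associated with the insert, and the cloning method is listed as unknown.

The construct serves as a basic-part donor. The stored RBS is intended to be combined with promoter, coding sequence and terminator parts from equivalent storage plasmids to build expression units and multi-gene pathways. The "c13" naming suggests it is one member of a series of RBS variants for tuning translation levels, but the record gives no strength or characterisation data for this part.
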