Addgene plasmid #114333: pStA0::RBSc13
Purpose: RBS RBSc13 in pStA0
Depositing lab: John Heap. Depositing organization: Imperial College London. Publication: Start-Stop Assembly: a functionally scarless DNA assembly system optimized for metabolic engineering. Taylor GM, Mordaka PM, Heap JT. Nucleic Acids Res. 2018 Nov 20. pii: 5193345. doi: 10.1093/nar/gky1182. PubMed 30462270.
Backbone
  Vector backbone: pGT400
  Backbone size w/o insert (bp): 2210
  Vector type: Synthetic Biology
Growth in bacteria
  Bacterial resistance: Ampicillin, 100 μg/mL
  Growth temperature: 37°C
  Growth strain: DH5alpha
  Copy number: High Copy
Gene/Insert
  Gene/Insert name: RBS RBSc13
  Species: Synthetic
  Insert size (bp): 34
  Cloning method: Unknown
  Sequencing primers: 5′ OligoGT234 GGGGAAACGCCTGGTATCT; 3′ OligoGT235 AGCAAAAACAGGAAGGCAAA
Terms and licenses: Academic/Nonprofit Terms; Industry Terms: Not Available to Industry
Depositor comments: Accession Number MG649441, Alternative ID = pGT330 . Please visit https://www.biorxiv.org/content/early/2018/07/04/361626 for bioRxiv preprint.
How to cite: pStA0::RBSc13 was a gift from John Heap (Addgene plasmid # 114333 ; http://n2t.net/addgene:114333 ; RRID:Addgene_114333)
